Addgene plasmid #226410: pmCherryC1 VAP-B KD/MD
Purpose: Expression of human VAP-B (mutant K87D/M89D, unable to bind FFAT motifs) fused to mCherry in mammalian cells
Depositing lab: Catherine Tomasetto. Depositing organization: Institut de Genetique et de Biologie Moleculaire et Cellulaire (IGBMC). Publication: Identification of MOSPD2, a novel scaffold for endoplasmic reticulum membrane contact sites. Di Mattia T, Wilhelm LP, Ikhlef S, Wendling C, Spehner D, Nomine Y, Giordano F, Mathelin C, Drin G, Tomasetto C, Alpy F. EMBO Rep. 2018 Jul;19(7). pii: embr.201745453. doi: 10.15252/embr.201745453. Epub 2018 Jun 1. PubMed 29858488.
Backbone
  Vector backbone: pmCherryC1
  Backbone manufacturer: Clontech
  Backbone size w/o insert (bp): 4722
  Total vector size (bp): 5497
  Vector type: Mammalian Expression
  Selectable markers: Neomycin (select with G418)
Growth in bacteria
  Bacterial resistance: Kanamycin, 50 μg/mL
  Growth temperature: 37°C
  Growth strain: DH5alpha
  Copy number: High Copy
Gene/Insert
  Gene/Insert name: VAP-B
  Species: H. sapiens (human)
  Mutation: K87D/M89D mutant, unable to bind FFAT motifs
  Entrez Gene: VAPB (a.k.a. ALS8, VAMP-B, VAP-B)
  Tag / fusion protein: T7-Xpress tag (N terminal on insert); mCherry (N terminal on insert); HA (N terminal on insert)
  Cloning method: Restriction Enzyme; 5′ cloning site EcoRI (destroyed during cloning); 3′ cloning site EcoRI (destroyed during cloning)
  Sequencing primers: 5′ CMV
Terms and licenses: Academic/Nonprofit Terms; Industry Terms: Not Available to Industry
How to cite: pmCherryC1 VAP-B KD/MD was a gift from Catherine Tomasetto (Addgene plasmid # 226410 ; http://n2t.net/addgene:226410 ; RRID:Addgene_226410)
