[The description below was written by a language model from this plasmid's Addgene catalogue record and pLannotate feature annotations shown in this document.]
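Description:
pmCherryC1 VAP-B KD/MD is a mammalian expression plasmid built on the Clontech pmCherryC1 backbone that produces human VAP-B (VAPB) as a red fluorescent fusion protein. It is propagated in E. coli from a high-copy ColE1/pUC-type origin and also carries an f1 phage origin. A single Tn5 NeoR/KanR aminoglycoside phosphotransferase gene provides both selections. The bacterial bla (AmpR) promoter drives it for kanamycin resistance in bacteria. The SV40 enhancer/early promoter, paired with an HSV TK polyadenylation signal, drives it for G418 selection of transfected mammalian cells. The catalogue lists a total size of 5,497 bp, whereas the sequenced record is 5,544 nt. The short ble, SV40 large T antigen and bGH poly(A) fragments in the annotation appear to be backbone remnants rather than functional parts.

The expression cassette uses the human CMV immediate-early enhancer and promoter and ends in an SV40 poly(A) signal. The open reading frame begins with a T7 gene 10 leader and Xpress epitope, continues through mCherry and a piece of the multiple cloning site, and then reads into VAPB, so all tags sit N-terminal to the insert. The catalogue also lists an N-terminal HA tag. The feature table does not annotate it, though an unannotated gap lies between the cloning-site remnant and the VAPB coding sequence. The insert was cloned through EcoRI sites that were destroyed in the process.

VAP-B carries the K87D/M89D double substitution, which the record describes as abolishing binding to FFAT motifs. The construct therefore serves as a binding-deficient version of mCherry-tagged VAP-B for imaging and interaction experiments, and the associated publication concerns endoplasmic reticulum membrane contact sites.
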