Features (pLannotate 1.2.2; 18 found; start..end, strand, type, name):
     61..364     +  enhancer       CMV enhancer: human cytomegalovirus immediate early enhancer
    365..568     +  promoter       CMV promoter: human cytomegalovirus (CMV) immediate early promoter
    591..620     +  CDS            T7 tag (gene 10 leader) (fragment): leader peptide from bacteriophage T7 gene 10 promotes efficient translation in E. coli
    624..647     +  CDS            Xpress™ tag: Xpress™ epitope tag, including an enterokinase recognition and cleavage site
    660..1367    +  CDS            mCherry: mCherry is a basic (constitutively fluorescent) red fluorescent protein published in 2004, derived from Discosoma sp.. It is reported to be a very rapidly-maturing monomer with low acid sensitivity.
   1368..1401    +  misc_feature   MCS (fragment): multiple cloning site
   1440..2168    +  CDS            VAPB: VAPB_HUMAN - Experimental evidence at protein level: Swiss-Prot protein existence level 1. Participates in the endoplasmic reticulum unfolded protein response (UPR) by inducing ERN1/IRE1 activity. Involved in cellular calcium homeostasis regulation. From Homo sapiens (Human).
   2173..2208    +  misc_feature   MCS (fragment): multiple cloning site
   2225..2309    +  CDS            large T antigen (fragment): large T antigen from SV40 (simian virus 40)
   2332..2453    +  polyA_signal   SV40 poly(A) signal: SV40 polyadenylation signal
   2487..2915    -  rep_origin     f1 ori (sequence partly withheld): f1 bacteriophage origin of replication; arrow indicates direction of (+) strand synthesis
   2942..3046    +  promoter       AmpR promoter: bla
   3048..3405    +  promoter       SV40 promoter: SV40 enhancer and early promoter
   3440..4234    +  CDS            NeoR/KanR: aminoglycoside phosphotransferase from Tn5; aph(3')-II (or nptII); confers resistance to neomycin, kanamycin, and G418 (Geneticin®)
   4255..4407    +  CDS            ble (fragment): BLE_KLEPN - Experimental evidence at protein level: Swiss-Prot protein existence level 1. Binding protein with a strong affinity to the bleomycin family of antibiotics. Binds to CL990; an antimitotic-antibiotic compound. From Klebsiella pneumoniae.
   4466..4513    +  polyA_signal   HSV TK poly(A) signal: herpes simplex virus thymidine kinase polyadenylation signal (Cole and Stacy, 1985)
   4604..4620    -  polyA_signal   bGH poly(A) signal (fragment): bovine growth hormone polyadenylation signal
   4842..5430    +  rep_origin     ori: high-copy-number ColE1/pMB1/pBR322/pUC origin of replication
>Addgene plasmid #226410 | pmCherryC1 VAP-B KD/MD | addgene full sequence | sequence record 447859 | Addgene NGS Result
TAGTTATTAATAGTAATCAATTACGGGGTCATTAGTTCATAGCCCATATATGGAGTTCCGCGTTACATAA
CTTACGGTAAATGGCCCGCCTGGCTGACCGCCCAACGACCCCCGCCCATTGACGTCAATAATGACGTATG
TTCCCATAGTAACGCCAATAGGGACTTTCCATTGACGTCAATGGGTGGAGTATTTACGGTAAACTGCCCA
CTTGGCAGTACATCAAGTGTATCATATGCCAAGTACGCCCCCTATTGACGTCAATGACGGTAAATGGCCC
GCCTGGCATTATGCCCAGTACATGACCTTATGGGACTTTCCTACTTGGCAGTACATCTACGTATTAGTCA
TCGCTATTACCATGGTGATGCGGTTTTGGCAGTACATCAATGGGCGTGGATAGCGGTTTGACTCACGGGG
ATTTCCAAGTCTCCACCCCATTGACGTCAATGGGAGTTTGTTTTGGCACCAAAATCAACGGGACTTTCCA
AAATGTCGTAACAACTCCGCCCCATTGACGCAAATGGGCGGTAGGCGTGTACGGTGGGAGGTCTATATAA
GCAGAGCTGGTTTAGTGAACCGTCAGATCCGCTAGCATGACTGGTGGACAGCAAATGGGTCGGGATCTGT
ACGACGATGACGATAAGGATCCCGCCACCATGGTGAGCAAGGGCGAGGAGGATAACATGGCCATCATCAA
GGAGTTCATGCGCTTCAAGGTGCACATGGAGGGCTCCGTGAACGGCCACGAGTTCGAGATCGAGGGCGAG
GGCGAGGGCCGCCCCTACGAGGGCACCCAGACCGCCAAGCTGAAGGTGACCAAGGGTGGCCCCCTGCCCT
TCGCCTGGGACATCCTGTCCCCTCAGTTCATGTACGGCTCCAAGGCCTACGTGAAGCACCCCGCCGACAT
CCCCGACTACTTGAAGCTGTCCTTCCCCGAGGGCTTCAAGTGGGAGCGCGTGATGAACTTCGAGGACGGC
GGCGTGGTGACCGTGACCCAGGACTCCTCCCTGCAGGACGGCGAGTTCATCTACAAGGTGAAGCTGCGCG
GCACCAACTTCCCCTCCGACGGCCCCGTAATGCAGAAGAAGACCATGGGCTGGGAGGCCTCCTCCGAGCG
GATGTACCCCGAGGACGGCGCCCTGAAGGGCGAGATCAAGCAGAGGCTGAAGCTGAAGGACGGCGGCCAC
TACGACGCTGAGGTCAAGACCACCTACAAGGCCAAGAAGCCCGTGCAGCTGCCCGGCGCCTACAACGTCA
ACATCAAGTTGGACATCACCTCCCACAACGAGGACTACACCATCGTGGAACAGTACGAACGCGCCGAGGG
CCGCCACTCCACCGGCGGCATGGACGAGCTGTACAAGTCCGGACTCAGATCTCGAGCTCAAGCTTCGAAT
TGTGCCTACCCATATGACGTCCCGGACTACGCCGGATCCATGGCGAAGGTGGAGCAGGTCCTGAGCCTCG
AGCCGCAGCACGAGCTCAAATTCCGAGGTCCCTTCACCGATGTTGTCACCACCAACCTAAAGCTTGGCAA
CCCGACAGACCGAAATGTGTGTTTTAAGGTGAAGACTACAGCACCACGTAGGTACTGTGTGAGGCCCAAC
AGCGGAATCATCGATGCAGGGGCCTCAATTAATGTATCTGTGATGTTACAGCCTTTCGATTATGATCCCA
ATGAGAAAAGTAAACACGACTTTGACGTCCAGTCTATGTTTGCTCCAACTGACACTTCAGATATGGAAGC
AGTATGGAAGGAGGCAAAACCGGAAGACCTTATGGATTCAAAACTTAGATGTGTGTTTGAATTGCCAGCA
GAGAATGATAAACCACATGATGTAGAAATAAATAAAATTATATCCACAACTGCATCAAAGACAGAAACAC
CAATAGTGTCTAAGTCTCTGAGTTCTTCTTTGGATGACACCGAAGTTAAGAAGGTTATGGAAGAATGTAA
GAGGCTGCAAGGTGAAGTTCAGAGGCTACGGGAGGAGAACAAGCAGTTCAAGGAAGAAGATGGACTGCGG
ATGAGGAAGACAGTGCAGAGCAACAGCCCCATTTCAGCATTAGCCCCAACTGGGAAGGAAGAAGGCCTTA
GCACCCGGCTCTTGGCTCTGGTGGTTTTGTTCTTTATCGTTGGTGTAATTATTGGGAAGATTGCCTTGTA
GCAATTCTGCAGTCGACGGTACCGCGGGCCCGGGATCCACCGGATCTAGATAACTGATCATAATCAGCCA
TACCACATTTGTAGAGGTTTTACTTGCTTTAAAAAACCTCCCACACCTCCCCCTGAACCTGAAACATAAA
ATGAATGCAATTGTTGTTGTTAACTTGTTTATTGCAGCTTATAATGGTTACAAATAAAGCAATAGCATCA
CAAATTTCACAAATAAAGCATTTTTTTCACTGCATTCTAGTTGTGGTTTGTCCAAACTCATCAATGTATC
TTAACGCGTAAATTGTAAGCGTTAATATTTTGTTAAAATTCGCGTTAAATTTTTGTTAAATCAGCTCATT
TTTTAACCAATAGGCCGAAATCGGCAAAATCCCTTATAAATCAAAAGAATAGACCGAGATAGGGT
[37 nt withheld, positions 2586-2622]
AAAGAACGTGGACTCCAACGTCAAAGG
[49 nt withheld, positions 2650-2698]
T
[91 nt withheld, positions 2700-2790]
G
[124 nt withheld, positions 2792-2915]
CAGGTGGCACTTTTCGGGGAAATGTGCGCGGAACCCCTATTTGTTTATTTTTCTAAATACATTCAAATAT
GTATCCGCTCATGAGACAATAACCCTGATAAATGCTTCAATAATATTGAAAAAGGAAGAGTCCTGAGGCG
GAAAGAACCAGCTGTGGAATGTGTGTCAGTTAGGGTGTGGAAAGTCCCCAGGCTCCCCAGCAGGCAGAAG
TATGCAAAGCATGCATCTCAATTAGTCAGCAACCAGGTGTGGAAAGTCCCCAGGCTCCCCAGCAGGCAGA
AGTATGCAAAGCATGCATCTCAATTAGTCAGCAACCATAGTCCCGCCCCTAACTCCGCCCATCCCGCCCC
TAACTCCGCCCAGTTCCGCCCATTCTCCGCCCCATGGCTGACTAATTTTTTTTATTTATGCAGAGGCCGA
GGCCGCCTCGGCCTCTGAGCTATTCCAGAAGTAGTGAGGAGGCTTTTTTGGAGGCCTAGGCTTTTGCAAA
GATCGATCAAGAGACAGGATGAGGATCGTTTCGCATGATTGAACAAGATGGATTGCACGCAGGTTCTCCG
GCCGCTTGGGTGGAGAGGCTATTCGGCTATGACTGGGCACAACAGACAATCGGCTGCTCTGATGCCGCCG
TGTTCCGGCTGTCAGCGCAGGGGCGCCCGGTTCTTTTTGTCAAGACCGACCTGTCCGGTGCCCTGAATGA
ACTGCAAGACGAGGCAGCGCGGCTATCGTGGCTGGCCACGACGGGCGTTCCTTGCGCAGCTGTGCTCGAC
GTTGTCACTGAAGCGGGAAGGGACTGGCTGCTATTGGGCGAAGTGCCGGGGCAGGATCTCCTGTCATCTC
ACCTTGCTCCTGCCGAGAAAGTATCCATCATGGCTGATGCAATGCGGCGGCTGCATACGCTTGATCCGGC
TACCTGCCCATTCGACCACCAAGCGAAACATCGCATCGAGCGAGCACGTACTCGGATGGAAGCCGGTCTT
GTCGATCAGGATGATCTGGACGAAGAGCATCAGGGGCTCGCGCCAGCCGAACTGTTCGCCAGGCTCAAGG
CGAGCATGCCCGACGGCGAGGATCTCGTCGTGACCCATGGCGATGCCTGCTTGCCGAATATCATGGTGGA
AAATGGCCGCTTTTCTGGATTCATCGACTGTGGCCGGCTGGGTGTGGCGGACCGCTATCAGGACATAGCG
TTGGCTACCCGTGATATTGCTGAAGAGCTTGGCGGCGAATGGGCTGACCGCTTCCTCGTGCTTTACGGTA
TCGCCGCTCCCGATTCGCAGCGCATCGCCTTCTATCGCCTTCTTGACGAGTTCTTCTGAGCGGGACTCTG
GGGTTCGAAATGACCGACCAAGCGACGCCCAACCTGCCATCACGAGATTTCGATTCCACCGCCGCCTTCT
ATGAAAGGTTGGGCTTCGGAATCGTTTTCCGGGACGCCGGCTGGATGATCCTCCAGCGCGGGGATCTCAT
GCTGGAGTTCTTCGCCCACCCTAGGGGGAGGCTAACTGAAACACGGAAGGAGACAATACCGGAAGGAACC
CGCGCTATGACGGCAATAAAAAGACAGAATAAAACGCACGGTGTTGGGTCGTTTGTTCATAAACGCGGGG
TTCGGTCCCAGGGCTGGCACTCTGTCGATACCCCACCGAGACCCCATTGGGGCCAATACGCCCGCGTTTC
TTCCTTTTCCCCACCCCACCCCCCAAGTTCGGGTGAAGGCCCAGGGCTCGCAGCCAACGTCGGGGCGGCA
GGCCCTGCCATAGCCTCAGGTTACTCATATATACTTTAGATTGATTTAAAACTTCATTTTTAATTTAAAA
GGATCTAGGTGAAGATCCTTTTTGATAATCTCATGACCAAAATCCCTTAACGTGAGTTTTCGTTCCACTG
AGCGTCAGACCCCGTAGAAAAGATCAAAGGATCTTCTTGAGATCCTTTTTTTCTGCGCGTAATCTGCTGC
TTGCAAACAAAAAAACCACCGCTACCAGCGGTGGTTTGTTTGCCGGATCAAGAGCTACCAACTCTTTTTC
CGAAGGTAACTGGCTTCAGCAGAGCGCAGATACCAAATACTGTTCTTCTAGTGTAGCCGTAGTTAGGCCA
CCACTTCAAGAACTCTGTAGCACCGCCTACATACCTCGCTCTGCTAATCCTGTTACCAGTGGCTGCTGCC
AGTGGCGATAAGTCGTGTCTTACCGGGTTGGACTCAAGACGATAGTTACCGGATAAGGCGCAGCGGTCGG
GCTGAACGGGGGGTTCGTGCACACAGCCCAGCTTGGAGCGAACGACCTACACCGAACTGAGATACCTACA
GCGTGAGCTATGAGAAAGCGCCACGCTTCCCGAAGGGAGAAAGGCGGACAGGTATCCGGTAAGCGGCAGG
GTCGGAACAGGAGAGCGCACGAGGGAGCTTCCAGGGGGAAACGCCTGGTATCTTTATAGTCCTGTCGGGT
TTCGCCACCTCTGACTTGAGCGTCGATTTTTGTGATGCTCGTCAGGGGGGCGGAGCCTATGGAAAAACGC
CAGCAACGCGGCCTTTTTACGGTTCCTGGCCTTTTGCTGGCCTTTTGCTCACATGTTCTTTCCTGCGTTA
TCCCCTGATTCTGTGGATAACCGTATTACCGCCATGCAT
